Addgene plasmid #122607: pBT276
Purpose: express CDA1-BE4max in mammalian cells
Depositing lab: David Liu. Depositing organization: Broad Institute. Publication: Continuous evolution of base editors with expanded target compatibility and improved activity. Thuronyi BW, Koblan LW, Levy JM, Yeh WH, Zheng C, Newby GA, Wilson C, Bhaumik M, Shubina-Oleinik O, Holt JR, Liu DR. Nat Biotechnol. 2019 Jul 22. pii: 10.1038/s41587-019-0193-0. doi: 10.1038/s41587-019-0193-0. PubMed 31332326.
Backbone
  Vector backbone: pBT195
  Vector type: Mammalian Expression
Growth in bacteria
  Bacterial resistance: Ampicillin, 100 μg/mL
  Growth temperature: 37°C
  Growth strain: DH5alpha
  Copy number: High Copy
Gene/Insert
  Gene/Insert name: CDA1-BE4max
  Cloning method: Restriction Enzyme; 5′ cloning site Unknown (unknown if destroyed); 3′ cloning site Unknown (unknown if destroyed)
Terms and licenses: Academic/Nonprofit Terms; Industry Terms: Not Available to Industry
Depositor comments: Please see https://benchling.com/s/seq-zbEZMpRhD1Jq00X1ntJn for additional information.
How to cite: pBT276 was a gift from David Liu (Addgene plasmid # 122607 ; http://n2t.net/addgene:122607 ; RRID:Addgene_122607)
