[The description below was written by a language model from this plasmid's Addgene catalogue record and pLannotate feature annotations shown in this document.]
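Description:
pBT276 is a mammalian expression plasmid of about 8.9 kb, built on the pBT195 backbone, that expresses the cytosine base editor CDA1-BE4max. It is propagated in E. coli through a high-copy ColE1/pUC-type origin and selected with ampicillin via the β-lactamase gene and its native promoter. The remaining bacterial annotations (lac promoter and operator, CAP binding site, and short lacI, bom, MCS and SV40 promoter fragments) appear to be backbone remnants rather than functional parts of the design. No mammalian selection marker is annotated.

The payload is a single transcription unit driven by the human CMV immediate-early enhancer and promoter and terminated by the bovine growth hormone polyadenylation signal. A T7 promoter sits just downstream of the CMV promoter, which could allow in vitro transcription. The annotated coding region includes Streptococcus pyogenes Cas9, detected as two contiguous pieces. The N-terminal piece carries the D10A mutation, consistent with the nickase used in BE4-type editors. A copy of the phage PBS2 uracil glycosylase inhibitor (UGI) follows, which blocks uracil excision so that deaminated cytosines are retained and converted to thymine.

The roughly 800 nt between the T7 promoter and Cas9 is unannotated and presumably encodes the CDA1 cytidine deaminase named in the insert, along with linkers and any localisation signals. The gap between Cas9 and the annotated UGI is also uncharacterised in the table. No guide RNA cassette is annotated, so a guide would have to be supplied from a separate construct. The plasmid is used for transient expression of this editor for targeted C-to-T editing in mammalian cells, and the associated work concerns base editors with expanded target compatibility and improved activity.
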