Features (pLannotate 1.2.2; 17 found; start..end, strand, type, name):
    365..568     +  promoter       CMV promoter: human cytomegalovirus (CMV) immediate early promoter
    610..628     +  promoter       T7 promoter: promoter for bacteriophage T7 RNA polymerase
   1419..3020    +  CDS            dCas9(N): N-terminal portion of catalytically inactive Streptococcus pyogenes dCas9 carrying the D10A mutation (Zetsche et al., 2015)
   3021..5515    +  CDS            Cas9(C) (fragment): C-terminal portion of Streptococcus pyogenes Cas9 (Zetsche et al., 2015)
   5829..6077    +  CDS            UGI: UNGI_BPPB2 - Experimental evidence at protein level: Swiss-Prot protein existence level 1. This protein binds specifically and reversibly to the host uracil-DNA glycosylase, preventing removal of uracil residues from PBS2 DNA by the host uracil-excision repair system. From Bacillus phage PBS2 (Bacteriophage PBS2).
   6195..6419    +  polyA_signal   bGH poly(A) signal: bovine growth hormone polyadenylation signal
   6423..6444    +  promoter       SV40 promoter (fragment): SV40 enhancer and early promoter
   6449..6465    +  misc_feature   MCS (fragment): pBluescript multiple cloning site
   6514..6530    -  protein_bind   lac operator: The lac repressor binds to the lac operator to inhibit transcription in E. coli. This inhibition can be relieved by adding lactose or isopropyl-β-D-thiogalactopyranoside (IPTG). lac repressor encoded by lacI
   6538..6568    -  promoter       lac promoter: promoter for the E. coli lac operon
   6583..6604    -  protein_bind   CAP binding site: CAP binding activates transcription in the presence of cAMP. E. coli catabolite activator protein
   6617..6709    -  CDS            lacI (fragment): lac repressor; lacI; The lac repressor binds to the lac operator to inhibit transcription in E. coli. This inhibition can be relieved by adding lactose or isopropyl-β-D-thiogalactopyranoside (IPTG).
   6892..7480    -  rep_origin     ori: high-copy-number ColE1/pMB1/pBR322/pUC origin of replication
   7651..8511    -  CDS            AmpR: β-lactamase; bla; confers resistance to ampicillin, carbenicillin, and related antibiotics
   8512..8616    -  promoter       AmpR promoter: bla
   8687..8731    -  misc_feature   bom (fragment): basis of mobility region from pBR322
   8886..364     +  enhancer       CMV enhancer (across the origin): human cytomegalovirus immediate early enhancer
>Addgene plasmid #122607 | pBT276 | addgene full sequence | sequence record 238886 | Addgene NGS Result
TAGTTATTAATAGTAATCAATTACGGGGTCATTAGTTCATAGCCCATATATGGAGTTCCGCGTTACATAA
CTTACGGTAAATGGCCCGCCTGGCTGACCGCCCAACGACCCCCGCCCATTGACGTCAATAATGACGTATG
TTCCCATAGTAACGCCAATAGGGACTTTCCATTGACGTCAATGGGTGGAGTATTTACGGTAAACTGCCCA
CTTGGCAGTACATCAAGTGTATCATATGCCAAGTACGCCCCCTATTGACGTCAATGACGGTAAATGGCCC
GCCTGGCATTATGCCCAGTACATGACCTTATGGGACTTTCCTACTTGGCAGTACATCTACGTATTAGTCA
TCGCTATTACCATGGTGATGCGGTTTTGGCAGTACATCAATGGGCGTGGATAGCGGTTTGACTCACGGGG
ATTTCCAAGTCTCCACCCCATTGACGTCAATGGGAGTTTGTTTTGGCACCAAAATCAACGGGACTTTCCA
AAATGTCGTAACAACTCCGCCCCATTGACGCAAATGGGCGGTAGGCGTGTACGGTGGGAGGTCTATATAA
GCAGAGCTGGTTTAGTGAACCGTCAGATCCGCTAGAGATCCGCGGCCGCTAATACGACTCACTATAGGGA
GAGCCGCCACCATGAAACGGACAGCCGACGGAAGCGAGTTCGAGTCACCAAAGAAGAAGCGGAAAGTCAG
TACCGACGCCGAGTACGTGCGGATCCACGAGAAGCTGGATATCTACACATTCAAGAAGCAGTTCTTTAAC
AACAAGAAGTCCGTGTCTCACAGATGCTACGTGCTGTTCGAGCTGAAGCGGAGAGGAGAGAGGCGCGCCT
GTTTTTGGGGCTATGCCGTGAACAAGCCACAGTCTGGAACCGAGAGGGGAATCCACGCAGAGATCTTCAG
CATCAGGAAGGTGGAGGAGTACCTGCGCGACAACCCCGGCCAGTTTACAATCAATTGGTATAGCTCCTGG
AGCCCTTGCGCCGATTGTGCCGAGAAGATCCTGGAGTGGTACAACCAGGAGCTGAGGGGCAATGGCCACA
CCCTGAAGATCTGGGCCTGCAAGCTGTACTATGAGAAGAACGCCAGGAATCAGATCGGCCTGTGGAACCT
GCGCGACAATGGCGTGGGCCTGAACGTGATGGTGTCCGAGCACTATCAGTGCTGTCGCAAGATCTTTATC
CAGTCTAGCCACAATCAGCTGAACGAGAATCGGTGGCTGGAGAAGACACTGAAGAGAGCCGAGAAGCGGA
GAAGCGAGCTGTCCATCATGATCCAGGTGAAGATCCTGCACACCACAAAGTCTCCCGCCGTGTCTGGCGG
ATCTAGCGGAGGATCCTCTGGCAGCGAGACACCAGGAACAAGCGAGTCAGCAACACCAGAGAGCAGTGGC
GGCAGCAGCGGCGGCAGCGACAAGAAGTACAGCATCGGCCTGGCCATCGGCACCAACTCTGTGGGCTGGG
CCGTGATCACCGACGAGTACAAGGTGCCCAGCAAGAAATTCAAGGTGCTGGGCAACACCGACCGGCACAG
CATCAAGAAGAACCTGATCGGAGCCCTGCTGTTCGACAGCGGCGAAACAGCCGAGGCCACCCGGCTGAAG
AGAACCGCCAGAAGAAGATACACCAGACGGAAGAACCGGATCTGCTATCTGCAAGAGATCTTCAGCAACG
AGATGGCCAAGGTGGACGACAGCTTCTTCCACAGACTGGAAGAGTCCTTCCTGGTGGAAGAGGATAAGAA
GCACGAGCGGCACCCCATCTTCGGCAACATCGTGGACGAGGTGGCCTACCACGAGAAGTACCCCACCATC
TACCACCTGAGAAAGAAACTGGTGGACAGCACCGACAAGGCCGACCTGCGGCTGATCTATCTGGCCCTGG
CCCACATGATCAAGTTCCGGGGCCACTTCCTGATCGAGGGCGACCTGAACCCCGACAACAGCGACGTGGA
CAAGCTGTTCATCCAGCTGGTGCAGACCTACAACCAGCTGTTCGAGGAAAACCCCATCAACGCCAGCGGC
GTGGACGCCAAGGCCATCCTGTCTGCCAGACTGAGCAAGAGCAGACGGCTGGAAAATCTGATCGCCCAGC
TGCCCGGCGAGAAGAAGAATGGCCTGTTCGGAAACCTGATTGCCCTGAGCCTGGGCCTGACCCCCAACTT
CAAGAGCAACTTCGACCTGGCCGAGGATGCCAAACTGCAGCTGAGCAAGGACACCTACGACGACGACCTG
GACAACCTGCTGGCCCAGATCGGCGACCAGTACGCCGACCTGTTTCTGGCCGCCAAGAACCTGTCCGACG
CCATCCTGCTGAGCGACATCCTGAGAGTGAACACCGAGATCACCAAGGCCCCCCTGAGCGCCTCTATGAT
CAAGAGATACGACGAGCACCACCAGGACCTGACCCTGCTGAAAGCTCTCGTGCGGCAGCAGCTGCCTGAG
AAGTACAAAGAGATTTTCTTCGACCAGAGCAAGAACGGCTACGCCGGCTACATTGACGGCGGAGCCAGCC
AGGAAGAGTTCTACAAGTTCATCAAGCCCATCCTGGAAAAGATGGACGGCACCGAGGAACTGCTCGTGAA
GCTGAACAGAGAGGACCTGCTGCGGAAGCAGCGGACCTTCGACAACGGCAGCATCCCCCACCAGATCCAC
CTGGGAGAGCTGCACGCCATTCTGCGGCGGCAGGAAGATTTTTACCCATTCCTGAAGGACAACCGGGAAA
AGATCGAGAAGATCCTGACCTTCCGCATCCCCTACTACGTGGGCCCTCTGGCCAGGGGAAACAGCAGATT
CGCCTGGATGACCAGAAAGAGCGAGGAAACCATCACCCCCTGGAACTTCGAGGAAGTGGTGGACAAGGGC
GCTTCCGCCCAGAGCTTCATCGAGCGGATGACCAACTTCGATAAGAACCTGCCCAACGAGAAGGTGCTGC
CCAAGCACAGCCTGCTGTACGAGTACTTCACCGTGTATAACGAGCTGACCAAAGTGAAATACGTGACCGA
GGGAATGAGAAAGCCCGCCTTCCTGAGCGGCGAGCAGAAAAAGGCCATCGTGGACCTGCTGTTCAAGACC
AACCGGAAAGTGACCGTGAAGCAGCTGAAAGAGGACTACTTCAAGAAAATCGAGTGCTTCGACTCCGTGG
AAATCTCCGGCGTGGAAGATCGGTTCAACGCCTCCCTGGGCACATACCACGATCTGCTGAAAATTATCAA
GGACAAGGACTTCCTGGACAATGAGGAAAACGAGGACATTCTGGAAGATATCGTGCTGACCCTGACACTG
TTTGAGGACAGAGAGATGATCGAGGAACGGCTGAAAACCTATGCCCACCTGTTCGACGACAAAGTGATGA
AGCAGCTGAAGCGGCGGAGATACACCGGCTGGGGCAGGCTGAGCCGGAAGCTGATCAACGGCATCCGGGA
CAAGCAGTCCGGCAAGACAATCCTGGATTTCCTGAAGTCCGACGGCTTCGCCAACAGAAACTTCATGCAG
CTGATCCACGACGACAGCCTGACCTTTAAAGAGGACATCCAGAAAGCCCAGGTGTCCGGCCAGGGCGATA
GCCTGCACGAGCACATTGCCAATCTGGCCGGCAGCCCCGCCATTAAGAAGGGCATCCTGCAGACAGTGAA
GGTGGTGGACGAGCTCGTGAAAGTGATGGGCCGGCACAAGCCCGAGAACATCGTGATCGAAATGGCCAGA
GAGAACCAGACCACCCAGAAGGGACAGAAGAACAGCCGCGAGAGAATGAAGCGGATCGAAGAGGGCATCA
AAGAGCTGGGCAGCCAGATCCTGAAAGAACACCCCGTGGAAAACACCCAGCTGCAGAACGAGAAGCTGTA
CCTGTACTACCTGCAGAATGGGCGGGATATGTACGTGGACCAGGAACTGGACATCAACCGGCTGTCCGAC
TACGATGTGGACCATATCGTGCCTCAGAGCTTTCTGAAGGACGACTCCATCGACAACAAGGTGCTGACCA
GAAGCGACAAGAACCGGGGCAAGAGCGACAACGTGCCCTCCGAAGAGGTCGTGAAGAAGATGAAGAACTA
CTGGCGGCAGCTGCTGAACGCCAAGCTGATTACCCAGAGAAAGTTCGACAATCTGACCAAGGCCGAGAGA
GGCGGCCTGAGCGAACTGGATAAGGCCGGCTTCATCAAGAGACAGCTGGTGGAAACCCGGCAGATCACAA
AGCACGTGGCACAGATCCTGGACTCCCGGATGAACACTAAGTACGACGAGAATGACAAGCTGATCCGGGA
AGTGAAAGTGATCACCCTGAAGTCCAAGCTGGTGTCCGATTTCCGGAAGGATTTCCAGTTTTACAAAGTG
CGCGAGATCAACAACTACCACCACGCCCACGACGCCTACCTGAACGCCGTCGTGGGAACCGCCCTGATCA
AAAAGTACCCTAAGCTGGAAAGCGAGTTCGTGTACGGCGACTACAAGGTGTACGACGTGCGGAAGATGAT
CGCCAAGAGCGAGCAGGAAATCGGCAAGGCTACCGCCAAGTACTTCTTCTACAGCAACATCATGAACTTT
TTCAAGACCGAGATTACCCTGGCCAACGGCGAGATCCGGAAGCGGCCTCTGATCGAGACAAACGGCGAAA
CCGGGGAGATCGTGTGGGATAAGGGCCGGGATTTTGCCACCGTGCGGAAAGTGCTGAGCATGCCCCAAGT
GAATATCGTGAAAAAGACCGAGGTGCAGACAGGCGGCTTCAGCAAAGAGTCTATCCTGCCCAAGAGGAAC
AGCGATAAGCTGATCGCCAGAAAGAAGGACTGGGACCCTAAGAAGTACGGCGGCTTCGACAGCCCCACCG
TGGCCTATTCTGTGCTGGTGGTGGCCAAAGTGGAAAAGGGCAAGTCCAAGAAACTGAAGAGTGTGAAAGA
GCTGCTGGGGATCACCATCATGGAAAGAAGCAGCTTCGAGAAGAATCCCATCGACTTTCTGGAAGCCAAG
GGCTACAAAGAAGTGAAAAAGGACCTGATCATCAAGCTGCCTAAGTACTCCCTGTTCGAGCTGGAAAACG
GCCGGAAGAGAATGCTGGCCTCTGCCGGCGAACTGCAGAAGGGAAACGAACTGGCCCTGCCCTCCAAATA
TGTGAACTTCCTGTACCTGGCCAGCCACTATGAGAAGCTGAAGGGCTCCCCCGAGGATAATGAGCAGAAA
CAGCTGTTTGTGGAACAGCACAAGCACTACCTGGACGAGATCATCGAGCAGATCAGCGAGTTCTCCAAGA
GAGTGATCCTGGCCGACGCTAATCTGGACAAAGTGCTGTCCGCCTACAACAAGCACCGGGATAAGCCCAT
CAGAGAGCAGGCCGAGAATATCATCCACCTGTTTACCCTGACCAATCTGGGAGCCCCTGCCGCCTTCAAG
TACTTTGACACCACCATCGACCGGAAGAGGTACACCAGCACCAAAGAGGTGCTGGACGCCACCCTGATCC
ACCAGAGCATCACCGGCCTGTACGAGACACGGATCGACCTGTCTCAGCTGGGAGGTGACAGCGGCGGGAG
CGGCGGGAGCGGGGGGAGCACTAATCTGAGCGACATCATTGAGAAGGAGACTGGGAAACAGCTGGTCATT
CAGGAGTCCATCCTGATGCTGCCTGAGGAGGTGGAGGAAGTGATCGGCAACAAGCCAGAGTCTGACATCC
TGGTGCACACCGCCTACGACGAGTCCACAGATGAGAATGTGATGCTGCTGACCTCTGACGCCCCCGAGTA
TAAGCCTTGGGCCCTGGTCATCCAGGATTCTAACGGCGAGAATAAGATCAAGATGCTGAGCGGAGGATCC
GGAGGATCTGGAGGCAGCACCAACCTGTCTGACATCATCGAGAAGGAGACAGGCAAGCAGCTGGTCATCC
AGGAGAGCATCCTGATGCTGCCCGAAGAAGTCGAAGAAGTGATCGGAAACAAGCCTGAGAGCGATATCCT
GGTCCATACCGCCTACGACGAGAGTACCGACGAAAATGTGATGCTGCTGACATCCGACGCCCCAGAGTAT
AAGCCCTGGGCTCTGGTCATCCAGGATTCCAACGGAGAGAACAAAATCAAAATGCTGTCTGGCGGCTCAA
AAAGAACCGCCGACGGCAGCGAATTCGAGCCCAAGAAGAAGAGGAAAGTCTAACCGGTCATCATCACCAT
CACCATTGAGTTTAAACCCGCTGATCAGCCTCGACTGTGCCTTCTAGTTGCCAGCCATCTGTTGTTTGCC
CCTCCCCCGTGCCTTCCTTGACCCTGGAAGGTGCCACTCCCACTGTCCTTTCCTAATAAAATGAGGAAAT
TGCATCGCATTGTCTGAGTAGGTGTCATTCTATTCTGGGGGGTGGGGTGGGGCAGGACAGCAAGGGGGAG
GATTGGGAAGACAATAGCAGGCATGCTGGGGATGCGGTGGGCTCTATGGCTTCTGAGGCGGAAAGAACCA
GCTGGGGCTCGATACCGTCGACCTCTAGCTAGAGCTTGGCGTAATCATGGTCATAGCTGTTTCCTGTGTG
AAATTGTTATCCGCTCACAATTCCACACAACATACGAGCCGGAAGCATAAAGTGTAAAGCCTAGGGTGCC
TAATGAGTGAGCTAACTCACATTAATTGCGTTGCGCTCACTGCCCGCTTTCCAGTCGGGAAACCTGTCGT
GCCAGCTGCATTAATGAATCGGCCAACGCGCGGGGAGAGGCGGTTTGCGTATTGGGCGCACTTCCGCTTC
CTCGCTCACTGACTCGCTGCGCTCGGTCGTTCGGCTGCGGCGAGCGGTATCAGCTCACTCAAAGGCGGTA
ATACGGTTATCCACAGAATCAGGGGATAACGCAGGAAAGAACATGTGAGCAAAAGGCCAGCAAAAGGCCA
GGAACCGTAAAAAGGCCGCGTTGCTGGCGTTTTTCCATAGGCTCCGCCCCCCTGACGAGCATCACAAAAA
TCGACGCTCAAGTCAGAGGTGGCGAAACCCGACAGGACTATAAAGATACCAGGCGTTTCCCCCTGGAAGC
TCCCTCGTGCGCTCTCCTGTTCCGACCCTGCCGCTTACCGGATACCTGTCCGCCTTTCTCCCTTCGGGAA
GCGTGGCGCTTTCTCATAGCTCACGCTGTAGGTATCTCAGTTCGGTGTAGGTCGTTCGCTCCAAGCTGGG
CTGTGTGCACGAACCCCCCGTTCAGCCCGACCGCTGCGCCTTATCCGGTAACTATCGTCTTGAGTCCAAC
CCGGTAAGACACGACTTATCGCCACTGGCAGCAGCCACTGGTAACAGGATTAGCAGAGCGAGGTATGTAG
GCGGTGCTACAGAGTTCTTGAAGTGGTGGCCTAACTACGGCTACACTAGAAGAACAGTATTTGGTATCTG
CGCTCTGCTGAAGCCAGTTACCTTCGGAAAAAGAGTTGGTAGCTCTTGATCCGGCAAACAAACCACCGCT
GGTAGCGGTGGTTTTTTTGTTTGCAAGCAGCAGATTACGCGCAGAAAAAAAGGATCTCAAGAAGATCCTT
TGATCTTTTCTACGGGGTCTGACACTCAGTGGAACGAAAACTCACGTTAAGGGATTTTGGTCATGAGATT
ATCAAAAAGGATCTTCACCTAGATCCTTTTAAATTAAAAATGAAGTTTTAAATCAATCTAAAGTATATAT
GAGTAAACTTGGTCTGACAGTTACCAATGCTTAATCAGTGAGGCACCTATCTCAGCGATCTGTCTATTTC
GTTCATCCATAGTTGCCTGACTCCCCGTCGTGTAGATAACTACGATACGGGAGGGCTTACCATCTGGCCC
CAGTGCTGCAATGATACCGCGGGACCCACGCTCACCGGCTCCAGATTTATCAGCAATAAACCAGCCAGCC
GGAAGGGCCGAGCGCAGAAGTGGTCCTGCAACTTTATCCGCCTCCATCCAGTCTATTAATTGTTGCCGGG
AAGCTAGAGTAAGTAGTTCGCCAGTTAATAGTTTGCGCAACGTTGTTGCCATTGCTACAGGCATCGTGGT
GTCACGCTCGTCGTTTGGTATGGCTTCATTCAGCTCCGGTTCCCAACGATCAAGGCGAGTTACATGATCC
CCCATGTTGTGCAAAAAAGCGGTTAGCTCCTTCGGTCCTCCGATCGTTGTCAGAAGTAAGTTGGCCGCAG
TGTTATCACTCATGGTTATGGCAGCACTGCATAATTCTCTTACTGTCATGCCATCCGTAAGATGCTTTTC
TGTGACTGGTGAGTACTCAACCAAGTCATTCTGAGAATAGTGTATGCGGCGACCGAGTTGCTCTTGCCCG
GCGTCAATACGGGATAATACCGCGCCACATAGCAGAACTTTAAAAGTGCTCATCATTGGAAAACGTTCTT
CGGGGCGAAAACTCTCAAGGATCTTACCGCTGTTGAGATCCAGTTCGATGTAACCCACTCGTGCACCCAA
CTGATCTTCAGCATCTTTTACTTTCACCAGCGTTTCTGGGTGAGCAAAAACAGGAAGGCAAAATGCCGCA
AAAAAGGGAATAAGGGCGACACGGAAATGTTGAATACTCATACTCTTCCTTTTTCAATATTATTGAAGCA
TTTATCAGGGTTATTGTCTCATGAGCGGATACATATTTGAATGTATTTAGAAAAATAAACAAATAGGGGT
TCCGCGCACATTTCCCCGAAAAGTGCCACCTGACGTCGACGGATCGGGAGATCGATCTCCCGATCCCCTA
GGGTCGACTCTCAGTACAATCTGCTCTGATGCCGCATAGTTAAGCCAGTATCTGCTCCCTGCTTGTGTGT
TGGAGGTCGCTGAGTAGTGCGCGAGCAAAATTTAAGCTACAACAAGGCAAGGCTTGACCGACAATTGCAT
GAAGAATCTGCTTAGGGTTAGGCGTTTTGCGCTGCTTCGCGATGTACGGGCCAGATATACGCGTTGACAT
TGATTATTGAC
